Addgene plasmid #187243: pJR104
Purpose: Lentiviral sgRNA vector with mU6 sgRNA promoter, CR1 constant region, and UCOE EF1alpha driving PURO-GFP marker expression
Depositing lab: Marco Jost & Jonathan Weissman. Depositing organization: Whitehead Institute for Biomedical Research. Publication: Maximizing CRISPRi efficacy and accessibility with dual-sgRNA libraries and optimal effectors. Replogle JM, Bonnar JL, Pogson AN, Liem CR, Maier NK, Ding Y, Russell BJ, Wang X, Leng K, Guna A, Norman TM, Pak RA, Ramos DM, Ward ME, Gilbert LA, Kampmann M, Weissman JS, Jost M. eLife. 2022 Dec 28;11:e81856. doi: 10.7554/eLife.81856. PubMed 36576240.
Backbone
  Vector backbone: pBA904
  Vector type: Lentiviral
Growth in bacteria
  Bacterial resistance: Ampicillin, 100 μg/mL
  Growth temperature: 37°C
  Growth strain: NEB Stable
  Copy number: Low Copy
Gene/Insert
  Gene/Insert name: Lentiviral sgRNA vector with mU6 sgRNA promoter, CR1 constant region, and UCOE EF1alpha driving PURO-GFP marker expression
  Species: Synthetic
  Cloning method: Gibson Cloning
Terms and licenses: Academic/Nonprofit Terms; Industry Terms: Not Available to Industry
Depositor comments: Please visit https://doi.org/10.1101/2022.07.13.499814 for bioRxiv preprint.
How to cite: pJR104 was a gift from Marco Jost & Jonathan Weissman (Addgene plasmid # 187243 ; http://n2t.net/addgene:187243 ; RRID:Addgene_187243)
