[The description below was written by a language model from this plasmid's Addgene catalogue record and the feature table of its GenBank file.]
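Description:
pJR104 is a 9,548 bp lentiviral sgRNA expression vector built on the pBA904 backbone by Gibson cloning, designed for CRISPR interference work in mammalian cells. It is propagated in E. coli through a ColE1/pUC-type origin and selected with ampicillin via the bla gene. The catalogue lists it as low copy even though the origin is annotated as a high-copy type.

The viral portion follows a third-generation layout. A CMV enhancer/promoter replaces the U3 region to drive genomic RNA transcription from a truncated HIV-1 5' LTR. This is followed by the Psi packaging signal, the Rev response element for Rev-dependent nuclear export, and the cPPT/CTS. A WPRE, which enhances transcript expression, and a second truncated LTR (annotated with a 5' LTR label, but sitting in the 3' position) close the provirus.

The payload has two units. A mouse U6 Pol III promoter drives an sgRNA carrying the CR1 constant region. The feature table marks this region only by an mU6 sequencing primer site, and neither the promoter nor the constant region is annotated as a feature. No specific targeting sequence is recorded, which suggests an empty cloning backbone. Downstream, according to the catalogue, a UCOE (an anti-silencing chromatin-opening element, not annotated) is paired with the EF-1alpha core promoter and intron A to express a puromycin resistance–T2A–GFP marker. The T2A yields separate proteins, so transduced cells can be both drug-selected and tracked by fluorescence. Two loxP sites flank the sgRNA and marker cassettes, which would in principle allow Cre-mediated excision, though the record does not state their purpose.

The associated publication places the vector in the context of dual-sgRNA CRISPRi libraries and optimised effectors.
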