LOCUS       Exported 9548 bp ds-DNA circular SYN 19-OCT-2022
DEFINITION  Lentiviral sgRNA vector with mU6 sgRNA promoter, CR1 constant
            region, and UCOE EF1alpha driving PURO-GFP marker expression.
ACCESSION   .
VERSION     .
KEYWORDS    pJR104
SOURCE      synthetic DNA construct
  ORGANISM  synthetic DNA construct
REFERENCE   1 (bases 1 to 9548)
  AUTHORS   Replogle JM, Bonnar JL, Pogson AN, Liem CR, Maier NK, Ding Y,
            Russell BJ, Wang X, Leng K, Guna A, Norman TM, Pak RA, Ramos DM,
            Ward ME, Gilbert LA, Kampmann M, Weissman JS, Jost M
  TITLE     Maximizing CRISPRi efficacy and accessibility with dual-sgRNA
            libraries and optimal effectors
  JOURNAL   bioRxiv 2022.07.13.499814
REFERENCE   2 (bases 1 to 9548)
  AUTHORS   .
  TITLE     Direct Submission
  JOURNAL   Exported Oct 19, 2022 from SnapGene Server 1.1.58
            http://www.snapgene.com
FEATURES             Location/Qualifiers
     source          1..9548
                     /organism="synthetic DNA construct"
                     /mol_type="other DNA"
     primer_bind     complement(77..96)
                     /label=pRS-marker
                     /note="pRS vectors, use to sequence yeast selectable
                     marker"
     enhancer        268..647
                     /label=CMV enhancer
                     /note="human cytomegalovirus immediate early enhancer"
     promoter        649..847
                     /label=CMV promoter
                     /note="human cytomegalovirus (CMV) immediate early
                     promoter"
     primer_bind     802..822
                     /label=CMV-F
                     /note="Human CMV immediate early promoter, forward primer"
     LTR             865..1045
                     /label=5' LTR (truncated)
                     /note="truncated 5' long terminal repeat (LTR) from HIV-1"
     misc_feature    1092..1217
                     /label=HIV-1 Psi
                     /note="packaging signal of human immunodeficiency virus
                     type 1"
     misc_feature    1714..1947
                     /label=RRE
                     /note="The Rev response element (RRE) of HIV-1 allows for
                     Rev-dependent mRNA export from the nucleus to the
                     cytoplasm."
     CDS             2132..2176
                     /codon_start=1
                     /product="antigenic peptide corresponding to amino acids
                     655 to 669 of the HIV envelope protein gp41 (Lutje Hulsik
                     et al., 2013)"
                     /label=gp41 peptide
                     /note="recognized by the 2H10 single-chain llama nanobody"
                     /translation="KNEQELLELDKWASL"
     misc_feature    2474..2591
                     /label=cPPT/CTS
                     /note="central polypurine tract and central termination
                     sequence of HIV-1"
     protein_bind    2844..2877
                     /label=loxP
                     /bound_moiety="Cre recombinase"
                     /note="Cre-mediated recombination occurs in the 8-bp core
                     sequence (GCATACAT)."
     primer_bind     2881..2901
                     /label=mU6-F
                     /note="Mouse U6 promoter, forward primer"
     promoter        3796..4007
                     /label=EF-1-alpha core promoter
                     /note="core promoter for human elongation factor
                     EF-1-alpha"
     intron          4008..4946
                     /label=EF-1-alpha intron A
                     /note="intron upstream of the start codon of human
                     EF-1-alpha"
     primer_bind     4903..4923
                     /label=EF1a-F
                     /note="Human elongation factor-1a promoter, forward primer"
     primer_bind     complement(4967..4986)
                     /label=Puro-R
                     /note="Puromycin resistance gene, reverse primer. Also
                     called puro-variant-R"
     CDS             5573..5626
                     /codon_start=1
                     /product="2A peptide from Thosea asigna virus capsid
                     protein"
                     /label=T2A
                     /note="Eukaryotic ribosomes fail to insert a peptide bond
                     between the Gly and Pro residues, yielding separate
                     polypeptides."
                     /translation="EGRGSLLTCGDVEENPGP"
     protein_bind    6378..6411
                     /label=loxP
                     /bound_moiety="Cre recombinase"
                     /note="Cre-mediated recombination occurs in the 8-bp core
                     sequence (GCATACAT)."
     misc_feature    6467..7055
                     /label=WPRE
                     /note="woodchuck hepatitis virus posttranscriptional
                     regulatory element"
     primer_bind     complement(6520..6540)
                     /label=WPRE-R
                     /note="WPRE, reverse primer"
     CDS             complement(6938..6949)
                     /codon_start=1
                     /product="Factor Xa recognition and cleavage site"
                     /label=Factor Xa site
                     /translation="IEGR"
     primer_bind     complement(7058..7074)
                     /label=KS primer
                     /note="common sequencing primer, one of multiple similar
                     variants"
     primer_bind     complement(7059..7075)
                     /label=pBluescriptKS
                     /note="For pBluescript vector"
     LTR             7584..7764
                     /label=5' LTR (truncated)
                     /note="truncated 5' long terminal repeat (LTR) from HIV-1"
     rep_origin      complement(7826..8414)
                     /direction=LEFT
                     /label=ori
                     /note="high-copy-number ColE1/pMB1/pBR322/pUC origin of
                     replication"
     primer_bind     complement(7906..7925)
                     /label=pBR322ori-F
                     /note="pBR322 origin, forward primer"
     CDS             complement(8585..9445)
                     /codon_start=1
                     /gene="bla"
                     /product="beta-lactamase"
                     /label=AmpR
                     /note="confers resistance to ampicillin, carbenicillin, and
                     related antibiotics"
                     /translation="MSIQHFRVALIPFFAAFCLPVFAHPETLVKVKDAEDQLGARVGYI
                     ELDLNSGKILESFRPEERFPMMSTFKVLLCGAVLSRIDAGQEQLGRRIHYSQNDLVEYS
                     PVTEKHLTDGMTVRELCSAAITMSDNTAANLLLTTIGGPKELTAFLHNMGDHVTRLDRW
                     EPELNEAIPNDERDTTMPVAMATTLRKLLTGELLTLASRQQLIDWMEADKVAGPLLRSA
                     LPAGWFIADKSGAGERGSRGIIAALGPDGKPSRIVVIYTTGSQATMDERNRQIAEIGAS
                     LIKHW"
     primer_bind     9208..9227
                     /label=Amp-R
                     /note="Ampicillin resistance gene, reverse primer"
     promoter        complement(9446..2)
                     /gene="bla"
                     /label=AmpR promoter
ORIGIN
        1 cgcacatttc cccgaaaagt gccacctgac gtcgacggat cgggagatct cccgatcccc
       61 tatggtgcac tctcagtaca atctgctctg atgccgcata gttaagccag tatctgctcc
      121 ctgcttgtgt gttggaggtc gctgagtagt gcgcgagcaa aatttaagct acaacaaggc
      181 aaggcttgac cgacaattgc atgaagaatc tgcttagggt taggcgtttt gcgctgcttc
      241 gcgatgtacg ggccagatat acgcgttgac attgattatt gactagttat taatagtaat
      301 caattacggg gtcattagtt catagcccat atatggagtt ccgcgttaca taacttacgg
      361 taaatggccc gcctggctga ccgcccaacg acccccgccc attgacgtca ataatgacgt
      421 atgttcccat agtaacgcca atagggactt tccattgacg tcaatgggtg gagtatttac
      481 ggtaaactgc ccacttggca gtacatcaag tgtatcatat gccaagtacg ccccctattg
      541 acgtcaatga cggtaaatgg cccgcctggc attatgccca gtacatgacc ttatgggact
      601 ttcctacttg gcagtacatc tacgtattag tcatcgctat taccatggtg atgcggtttt
      661 ggcagtacat caatgggcgt ggatagcggt ttgactcacg gggatttcca agtctccacc
      721 ccattgacgt caatgggagt ttgttttggc accaaaatca acgggacttt ccaaaatgtc
      781 gtaacaactc cgccccattg acgcaaatgg gcggtaggcg tgtacggtgg gaggtctata
      841 taagcagcgc gttttgcctg tactgggtct ctctggttag accagatctg agcctgggag
      901 ctctctggct aactagggaa cccactgctt aagcctcaat aaagcttgcc ttgagtgctt
      961 caagtagtgt gtgcccgtct gttgtgtgac tctggtaact agagatccct cagacccttt
     1021 tagtcagtgt ggaaaatctc tagcagtggc gcccgaacag ggacttgaaa gcgaaaggga
     1081 aaccagagga gctctctcga cgcaggactc ggcttgctga agcgcgcacg gcaagaggcg
     1141 aggggcggcg actggtgagt acgccaaaaa ttttgactag cggaggctag aaggagagag
     1201 atgggtgcga gagcgtcagt attaagcggg ggagaattag atcgcgatgg gaaaaaattc
     1261 ggttaaggcc agggggaaag aaaaaatata aattaaaaca tatagtatgg gcaagcaggg
     1321 agctagaacg attcgcagtt aatcctggcc tgttagaaac atcagaaggc tgtagacaaa
     1381 tactgggaca gctacaacca tcccttcaga caggatcaga agaacttaga tcattatata
     1441 atacagtagc aaccctctat tgtgtgcatc aaaggataga gataaaagac accaaggaag
     1501 ctttagacaa gatagaggaa gagcaaaaca aaagtaagac caccgcacag caagcggccg
     1561 gccgctgatc ttcagacctg gaggaggaga tatgagggac aattggagaa gtgaattata
     1621 taaatataaa gtagtaaaaa ttgaaccatt aggagtagca cccaccaagg caaagagaag
     1681 agtggtgcag agagaaaaaa gagcagtggg aataggagct ttgttccttg ggttcttggg
     1741 agcagcagga agcactatgg gcgcagcgtc aatgacgctg acggtacagg ccagacaatt
     1801 attgtctggt atagtgcagc agcagaacaa tttgctgagg gctattgagg cgcaacagca
     1861 tctgttgcaa ctcacagtct ggggcatcaa gcagctccag gcaagaatcc tggctgtgga
     1921 aagataccta aaggatcaac agctcctggg gatttggggt tgctctggaa aactcatttg
     1981 caccactgct gtgccttgga atgctagttg gagtaataaa tctctggaac agatttggaa
     2041 tcacacgacc tggatggagt gggacagaga aattaacaat tacacaagct taatacactc
     2101 cttaattgaa gaatcgcaaa accagcaaga aaagaatgaa caagaattat tggaattaga
     2161 taaatgggca agtttgtgga attggtttaa cataacaaat tggctgtggt atataaaatt
     2221 attcataatg atagtaggag gcttggtagg tttaagaata gtttttgctg tactttctat
     2281 agtgaataga gttaggcagg gatattcacc attatcgttt cagacccacc tcccaacccc
     2341 gaggggaccc gacaggcccg aaggaataga agaagaaggt ggagagagag acagagacag
     2401 atccattcga ttagtgaacg gatcggcact gcgtgcgcca attctgcaga caaatggcag
     2461 tattcatcca caattttaaa agaaaagggg ggattggggg gtacagtgca ggggaaagaa
     2521 tagtagacat aatagcaaca gacatacaaa ctaaagaatt acaaaaacaa attacaaaaa
     2581 ttcaaaattt tcgggtttat tacagggaca gcagagatcc agtttggtta gtaccgggcc
     2641 cgctctagag atccgacgcg ccatctctag gcccgcgccg gccccctcgc acggacttgt
     2701 gggagaagct cggctactcc cctgccccgg ttaatttgca tataatattt cctagtaact
     2761 atagaggctt aatgtgcgat aaaagacaga taatctgttc tttttaatac tagctacatt
     2821 ttacatgata ggcttggatt tctataactt cgtatagcat acattatacg aagttataaa
     2881 cagcacaaaa ggaaactcac cctaactgta aagtaattgt gtgttttgag actataagta
     2941 tcccttggag aaccaccttg ttggaccagg atgggcacca cccgtttaag agctaagctg
     3001 gaaacagcat agcaagttta aataaggcta gtccgttatc aacttgaaaa agtggcaccg
     3061 agtcggtgct ttttttctcg agtactagga tccattaggc ggccgccggg aggtggtccc
     3121 tgcagttacg ccaatgataa cccccgccag aaaaatctta gtagccttcc ctttttgttt
     3181 tccgtgcccc aactcggcgg attgactcgg ccccttccgg aaacacccga atcaacttct
     3241 agtcaaatta ttgttcacgc cgcaatgacc cacccctggc ccgcgtctgt ggaactgacc
     3301 cctggtgtac aggagagttc gctgctgaaa gtggtcccaa aggggtacta gtttttaagc
     3361 tcccaactcc ccctccccca gcgtctggag gattccacac cctcgcaccg caggggcgag
     3421 gaagtgggcg gagtccggtt ttggcgccag ccgctgaggc tgccaagcag aaaagccacc
     3481 gctgaggaga ctccggtcac tgtcctcgcc ccgcctcccc cttccctccc cttggggacc
     3541 accgggcgcc acgccgcgaa cggtaagtgc cgcggtcgtc ggcgcctccg ccctccccct
     3601 agggccccaa ttcccagcgg gcgcggcgcg cggcccctcc ccccgccggg cgcgcgcccg
     3661 ctgccccgcc cttcgtggcc gcccggcgtg ggcggtgcca cccctccccc cggcggcccc
     3721 gcgcgcagct cccggctccc tcccccttcg gatgtggctt gagctgtagg cgcggagatg
     3781 catgtgcccg tcagtgggca gagcgcacat cgcccacagt ccccgagaag ttggggggag
     3841 gggtcggcaa ttgaaccggt gcctagagaa ggtggcgcgg ggtaaactgg gaaagtgatg
     3901 tcgtgtactg gctccgcctt tttcccgagg gtgggggaga accgtatata agtgcagtag
     3961 tcgccgtgaa cgttcttttt cgcaacgggt ttgccgccag aacacaggta agtgccgtgt
     4021 gtggttcccg cgggcctggc ctctttacgg gttatggccc ttgcgtgcct tgaattactt
     4081 ccacctggct gcagtacgtg attcttgatc ccgagcttcg ggttggaagt gggtgggaga
     4141 gttcgaggcc ttgcgcttaa ggagcccctt cgcctcgtgc ttgagttgag gcctggcctg
     4201 ggcgctgggg ccgccgcgtg cgaatctggt ggcaccttcg cgcctgtctc gctgctttcg
     4261 ataagtctct agccatttaa aatttttgat gacctgctgc gacgcttttt ttctggcaag
     4321 atagtcttgt aaatgcgggc caagatctgc acactggtat ttcggttttt ggggccgcgg
     4381 gcggcgacgg ggcccgtgcg tcccagcgca catgttcggc gaggcggggc ctgcgagcgc
     4441 ggccaccgag aatcggacgg gggtagtctc aagctggccg gcctgctctg gtgcctggcc
     4501 tcgcgccgcc gtgtatcgcc ccgccctggg cggcaaggct ggcccggtcg gcaccagttg
     4561 cgtgagcgga aagatggccg cttcccggcc ctgctgcagg gagctcaaaa tggaggacgc
     4621 ggcgctcggg agagcgggcg ggtgagtcac ccacacaaag gaaaagggcc tttccgtcct
     4681 cagccgtcgc ttcatgtgac tccacggagt accgggcgcc gtccaggcac ctcgattagt
     4741 tctcgcgctt ttggagtacg tcgtctttag gttgggggga ggggttttat gcgatggagt
     4801 ttccccacac tgagtgggtg gagactgaag ttaggccagc ttggcacttg atgtaattct
     4861 ccttggaatt tgcccttttt gagtttggat cttggttcat tctcaagcct cagacagtgg
     4921 ttcaaagttt ttttcttcca tttcaggtgt cgtgagctag cccaccatga ccgagtacaa
     4981 gcccaccgtt cgcctggcca caagagatga cgtgcctcgc gccgtgagaa ctttggctgc
     5041 ggcgttcgcc gattatccag caaccaggca cacagtggac cctgatagac acatcgagcg
     5101 agtgactgag ctccaggaac tgtttctgac acgggttggt ctggatatcg gaaaagtgtg
     5161 ggtcgctgac gatggggccg ccgtggcagt ctggacaacc ccagaatccg tggaggccgg
     5221 agcagtattc gccgagatag gcccccgcat ggcggagctt tcggggtcaa ggctggctgc
     5281 acagcagcaa atggagggcc tactcgctcc acaccggcct aaagaacccg cctggttcct
     5341 agccactgtt ggcgtgtcac cggaccatca gggaaaaggg ctgggctctg ctgtggtgct
     5401 gcctggtgtc gaggctgcgg agagggccgg agtgccggct tttcttgaaa ctagcgcacc
     5461 taggaactta cctttctacg agcgtctggg atttaccgtc acagccgacg tggaggttcc
     5521 agaggggccc cggacttggt gtatgacacg gaaaccgggc gcaggttctg gggagggtag
     5581 ggggtcactt ctgacgtgcg gggatgtgga agaaaacccc ggcccaccag tagcaacgat
     5641 ggtcagtaag ggcgaggaac tttttacagg ggtcgttccc attctggttg aattggatgg
     5701 cgatgtgaac ggacataaat ttagcgtgtc cggcgaagga gaaggtgatg ctacctacgg
     5761 aaagcttacg ttgaagttta tttgcacgac cggtaagctg cccgtaccat ggccaacatt
     5821 ggtgaccact ctgacctatg gagtgcagtg tttcagccgg taccccgacc acatgaaaca
     5881 acacgacttc ttcaagtctg ccatgcctga aggttatgtc caggaacgta ccatcttttt
     5941 taaagacgac ggaaattata agacccgagc cgaggtaaag tttgagggcg acactctcgt
     6001 caaccgcata gaattgaagg ggattgactt caaagaagat ggcaacattc taggccataa
     6061 attagagtat aattacaaca gccacaacgt ttacatcatg gctgacaaac agaagaatgg
     6121 catcaaggca aatttcaaga taagacacaa tatcgaggac gggagtgtcc aactggccga
     6181 ccattatcag cagaatacac ctattggcga cggacctgtc ctcctccccg acaatcatta
     6241 cctgagtact caatccgcac tctccaaaga tcccaacgag aagagagatc acatggtatt
     6301 actggagttc gtgacagctg ccgggatcac cctcggcatg gatgaactct acaagtgaga
     6361 attcgtcgag ggacctaata acttcgtata gcatacatta tacgaagtta tacatgttta
     6421 agggttccgg ttccactagg tacaattcga tatcaagctt atcgataatc aacctctgga
     6481 ttacaaaatt tgtgaaagat tgactggtat tcttaactat gttgctcctt ttacgctatg
     6541 tggatacgct gctttaatgc ctttgtatca tgctattgct tcccgtatgg ctttcatttt
     6601 ctcctccttg tataaatcct ggttgctgtc tctttatgag gagttgtggc ccgttgtcag
     6661 gcaacgtggc gtggtgtgca ctgtgtttgc tgacgcaacc cccactggtt ggggcattgc
     6721 caccacctgt cagctccttt ccgggacttt cgctttcccc ctccctattg ccacggcgga
     6781 actcatcgcc gcctgccttg cccgctgctg gacaggggct cggctgttgg gcactgacaa
     6841 ttccgtggtg ttgtcgggga aatcatcgtc ctttccttgg ctgctcgcct gtgttgccac
     6901 ctggattctg cgcgggacgt ccttctgcta cgtcccttcg gccctcaatc cagcggacct
     6961 tccttcccgc ggcctgctgc cggctctgcg gcctcttccg cgtcttcgcc ttcgccctca
     7021 gacgagtcgg atctcccttt gggccgcctc cccgcatcga taccgtcgac ctcgatcgag
     7081 acctagaaaa acatggagca atcacaagta gcaatacagc agctaccaat gctgattgtg
     7141 cctggctaga agcacaagag gaggaggagg tgggttttcc agtcacacct caggtacctt
     7201 taagaccaat gacttacaag gcagctgtag atcttagcca ctttttaaaa gaaaaggggg
     7261 gactggaagg gctaattcac tcccaacgaa gacaagatat ccttgatctg tggatctacc
     7321 acacacaagg ctacttccct gattggcaga actacacacc agggccaggg atcagatatc
     7381 cactgacctt tggatggtgc tacaagctag taccagttga gcaagagaag gtagaagaag
     7441 ccaatgaagg agagaacacc cgcttgttac accctgtgag cctgcatggg atggatgacc
     7501 cggagagaga agtattagag tggaggtttg acagccgcct agcatttcat cacatggccc
     7561 gagagctgca tccggactgt actgggtctc tctggttaga ccagatctga gcctgggagc
     7621 tctctggcta actagggaac ccactgctta agcctcaata aagcttgcct tgagtgcttc
     7681 aagtagtgtg tgcccgtctg ttgtgtgact ctggtaacta gagatccctc agaccctttt
     7741 agtcagtgtg gaaaatctct agcagcatgt gagcaaaagg ccagcaaaag gccaggaacc
     7801 gtaaaaaggc cgcgttgctg gcgtttttcc ataggctccg cccccctgac gagcatcaca
     7861 aaaatcgacg ctcaagtcag aggtggcgaa acccgacagg actataaaga taccaggcgt
     7921 ttccccctgg aagctccctc gtgcgctctc ctgttccgac cctgccgctt accggatacc
     7981 tgtccgcctt tctcccttcg ggaagcgtgg cgctttctca tagctcacgc tgtaggtatc
     8041 tcagttcggt gtaggtcgtt cgctccaagc tgggctgtgt gcacgaaccc cccgttcagc
     8101 ccgaccgctg cgccttatcc ggtaactatc gtcttgagtc caacccggta agacacgact
     8161 tatcgccact ggcagcagcc actggtaaca ggattagcag agcgaggtat gtaggcggtg
     8221 ctacagagtt cttgaagtgg tggcctaact acggctacac tagaagaaca gtatttggta
     8281 tctgcgctct gctgaagcca gttaccttcg gaaaaagagt tggtagctct tgatccggca
     8341 aacaaaccac cgctggtagc ggtggttttt ttgtttgcaa gcagcagatt acgcgcagaa
     8401 aaaaaggatc tcaagaagat cctttgatct tttctacggg gtctgacgct cagtggaacg
     8461 aaaactcacg ttaagggatt ttggtcatga gattatcaaa aaggatcttc acctagatcc
     8521 ttttaaatta aaaatgaagt tttaaatcaa tctaaagtat atatgagtaa acttggtctg
     8581 acagttacca atgcttaatc agtgaggcac ctatctcagc gatctgtcta tttcgttcat
     8641 ccatagttgc ctgactcccc gtcgtgtaga taactacgat acgggagggc ttaccatctg
     8701 gccccagtgc tgcaatgata ccgcgagacc cacgctcacc ggctccagat ttatcagcaa
     8761 taaaccagcc agccggaagg gccgagcgca gaagtggtcc tgcaacttta tccgcctcca
     8821 tccagtctat taattgttgc cgggaagcta gagtaagtag ttcgccagtt aatagtttgc
     8881 gcaacgttgt tgccattgct acaggcatcg tggtgtcacg ctcgtcgttt ggtatggctt
     8941 cattcagctc cggttcccaa cgatcaaggc gagttacatg atcccccatg ttgtgcaaaa
     9001 aagcggttag ctccttcggt cctccgatcg ttgtcagaag taagttggcc gcagtgttat
     9061 cactcatggt tatggcagca ctgcataatt ctcttactgt catgccatcc gtaagatgct
     9121 tttctgtgac tggtgagtac tcaaccaagt cattctgaga atagtgtatg cggcgaccga
     9181 gttgctcttg cccggcgtca atacgggata ataccgcgcc acatagcaga actttaaaag
     9241 tgctcatcat tggaaaacgt tcttcggggc gaaaactctc aaggatctta ccgctgttga
     9301 gatccagttc gatgtaaccc actcgtgcac ccaactgatc ttcagcatct tttactttca
     9361 ccagcgtttc tgggtgagca aaaacaggaa ggcaaaatgc cgcaaaaaag ggaataaggg
     9421 cgacacggaa atgttgaata ctcatactct tcctttttca atattattga agcatttatc
     9481 agggttattg tctcatgagc ggatacatat ttgaatgtat ttagaaaaat aaacaaatag
     9541 gggttccg
//
